Addgene plasmid #118815: pDM_T7_HisLacZomega
Purpose: T7 RNAP-driven expression of N-terminal His-tagged lacZ omega subunit.
Depositing lab: Alexander Green. Depositing organization: Arizona State University. Publication: Low-cost detection of norovirus using paper-based cell-free systems and synbody-based viral enrichment. Ma D, Shen L, Wu K, Diehnelt CW, Green AA. Synth Biol (Oxf). 2018;3(1):ysy018. doi: 10.1093/synbio/ysy018. Epub 2018 Sep 19. PubMed 30370338.
Backbone
  Vector backbone: pET15b
  Vector type: Bacterial Expression
Growth in bacteria
  Bacterial resistance: Ampicillin, 100 μg/mL
  Growth temperature: 37°C
  Growth strain: DH5alpha
  Copy number: High Copy
Gene/Insert
  Gene/Insert name: lacZ_ (alt name: beta-galactosidase omega subunit)
  Insert size (bp): 3212
  Tag / fusion protein: histag (N terminal on backbone)
  Cloning method: Gibson Cloning
  Sequencing primers: 5′ CCTGCCACCATACCCACGC
Terms and licenses: Academic/Nonprofit Terms; Industry Terms: Not Available to Industry
How to cite: pDM_T7_HisLacZomega was a gift from Alexander Green (Addgene plasmid # 118815 ; http://n2t.net/addgene:118815 ; RRID:Addgene_118815)
