[The description below was written by a language model from this plasmid's Addgene catalogue record and pLannotate feature annotations shown in this document.]
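Description:
pDM_T7_HisLacZomega is a bacterial expression plasmid built on the pET15b backbone for T7 RNA polymerase-driven production of the β-galactosidase omega subunit with an N-terminal His tag. It is propagated in E. coli under ampicillin selection (AmpR/β-lactamase with its own promoter) and replicates from a ColE1/pMB1-type origin. The backbone also carries the pBR322-derived bom region and the rop gene; the catalogue lists the plasmid as high copy, although rop is normally associated with copy-number restraint. Scattered tetracycline-resistance fragments and the tet promoter are non-functional pBR322 remnants typical of pET vectors.

The expression cassette consists of a T7 promoter followed directly by a lac operator, the phage T7 gene 10 ribosome binding site, a short His-tag segment (annotated as a fragment of a composite tag), a thrombin cleavage site that allows tag removal, and then the lacZ coding sequence, closed by a T7 terminator. A backbone-encoded lacI gene with its own promoter supplies the repressor, so in cells transcription is held off until IPTG or lactose is added and requires a host or reaction supplying T7 RNA polymerase. The omega fragment is the large portion of β-galactosidase that is inactive alone and regains activity when complemented by the small alpha peptide. The annotation shows only a short lacZα piece ahead of the main lacZ match, consistent with an N-terminal deletion, though the exact boundaries are not stated.

The associated publication concerns paper-based cell-free detection of norovirus, which suggests that the purified omega protein is used as a pre-made complementation partner for colorimetric readouts. Two sequence records are provided (8,621 and 8,653 nt). They share the same architecture, and the depositor version shows an additional partial T7 terminator.
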