Features (pLannotate 1.2.2; 22 found; start..end, strand, type, name):
    104..208     +  promoter       AmpR promoter: bla
    209..1069    +  CDS            AmpR: β-lactamase; bla; confers resistance to ampicillin, carbenicillin, and related antibiotics
   1240..1828    +  rep_origin     ori: high-copy-number ColE1/pMB1/pBR322/pUC origin of replication
   2014..2156    -  misc_feature   bom: basis of mobility region from pBR322
   2258..2449    -  CDS            rop: Rop protein, which maintains plasmids at low copy number; rop
   2466..2846    +  CDS            YPB1_ECOLX: Protein predicted: Swiss-Prot protein existence level 4. From Escherichia coli.
   3088..3712    -  CDS            TcR (fragment): tetracycline efflux protein; tet; confers resistance to tetracycline
   3727..3748    -  protein_bind   CAP binding site: CAP binding activates transcription in the presence of cAMP. E. coli catabolite activator protein
   3761..4843    -  CDS            lacI: lac repressor; lacI; The lac repressor binds to the lac operator to inhibit transcription in E. coli. This inhibition can be relieved by adding lactose or isopropyl-β-D-thiogalactopyranoside (IPTG).
   4844..4921    -  promoter       lacI promoter: lacI
   4929..5208    -  CDS            TcR (fragment): tetracycline efflux protein; tet; confers resistance to tetracycline
   5230..5248    +  promoter       T7 promoter: promoter for bacteriophage T7 RNA polymerase
   5249..5273    +  protein_bind   lac operator: The lac repressor binds to the lac operator to inhibit transcription in E. coli. This inhibition can be relieved by adding lactose or isopropyl-β-D-thiogalactopyranoside (IPTG). lac repressor encoded by lacI
   5288..5310    +  RBS            RBS: efficient ribosome binding site from bacteriophage T7 gene 10 (Olins and Rangwala, 1989)
   5329..5345    +  CDS            capTEV™ (fragment): composite tag for in vivo biotinylation, TEV protease cleavage, and 6xHis tagging
   5356..5373    +  CDS            thrombin site: thrombin recognition and cleavage site
   5386..5416    +  CDS            lacZα (fragment): LacZα fragment of β-galactosidase; lacZ fragment
   5416..8364    +  CDS            lacZ: β-galactosidase; lacZ
   8368..8394    +  terminator     T7 terminator (fragment): transcription terminator for bacteriophage T7 RNA polymerase
   8395..8441    +  terminator     T7 terminator: transcription terminator for bacteriophage T7 RNA polymerase
   8464..8568    -  CDS            TcR (fragment): tetracycline efflux protein; tet; confers resistance to tetracycline
   8616..8644    -  promoter       tet promoter: E. coli promoter for tetracycline efflux protein gene
>Addgene plasmid #118815 | pDM_T7_HisLacZomega | depositor full sequence | sequence record 224521 | Full Sequence
TTCTTGAAGACGAAAGGGCCTCGTGATACGCCTATTTTTATAGGTTAATGTCATGATAATAATGGTTTCT
TAGACGTCAGGTGGCACTTTTCGGGGAAATGTGCGCGGAACCCCTATTTGTTTATTTTTCTAAATACATT
CAAATATGTATCCGCTCATGAGACAATAACCCTGATAAATGCTTCAATAATATTGAAAAAGGAAGAGTAT
GAGTATTCAACATTTCCGTGTCGCCCTTATTCCCTTTTTTGCGGCATTTTGCCTTCCTGTTTTTGCTCAC
CCAGAAACGCTGGTGAAAGTAAAAGATGCTGAAGATCAGTTGGGTGCACGAGTGGGTTACATCGAACTGG
ATCTCAACAGCGGTAAGATCCTTGAGAGTTTTCGCCCCGAAGAACGTTTTCCAATGATGAGCACTTTTAA
AGTTCTGCTATGTGGCGCGGTATTATCCCGTGTTGACGCCGGGCAAGAGCAACTCGGTCGCCGCATACAC
TATTCTCAGAATGACTTGGTTGAGTACTCACCAGTCACAGAAAAGCATCTTACGGATGGCATGACAGTAA
GAGAATTATGCAGTGCTGCCATAACCATGAGTGATAACACTGCGGCCAACTTACTTCTGACAACGATCGG
AGGACCGAAGGAGCTAACCGCTTTTTTGCACAACATGGGGGATCATGTAACTCGCCTTGATCGTTGGGAA
CCGGAGCTGAATGAAGCCATACCAAACGACGAGCGTGACACCACGATGCCTGCAGCAATGGCAACAACGT
TGCGCAAACTATTAACTGGCGAACTACTTACTCTAGCTTCCCGGCAACAATTAATAGACTGGATGGAGGC
GGATAAAGTTGCAGGACCACTTCTGCGCTCGGCCCTTCCGGCTGGCTGGTTTATTGCTGATAAATCTGGA
GCCGGTGAGCGTGGGTCTCGCGGTATCATTGCAGCACTGGGGCCAGATGGTAAGCCCTCCCGTATCGTAG
TTATCTACACGACGGGGAGTCAGGCAACTATGGATGAACGAAATAGACAGATCGCTGAGATAGGTGCCTC
ACTGATTAAGCATTGGTAACTGTCAGACCAAGTTTACTCATATATACTTTAGATTGATTTAAAACTTCAT
TTTTAATTTAAAAGGATCTAGGTGAAGATCCTTTTTGATAATCTCATGACCAAAATCCCTTAACGTGAGT
TTTCGTTCCACTGAGCGTCAGACCCCGTAGAAAAGATCAAAGGATCTTCTTGAGATCCTTTTTTTCTGCG
CGTAATCTGCTGCTTGCAAACAAAAAAACCACCGCTACCAGCGGTGGTTTGTTTGCCGGATCAAGAGCTA
CCAACTCTTTTTCCGAAGGTAACTGGCTTCAGCAGAGCGCAGATACCAAATACTGTCCTTCTAGTGTAGC
CGTAGTTAGGCCACCACTTCAAGAACTCTGTAGCACCGCCTACATACCTCGCTCTGCTAATCCTGTTACC
AGTGGCTGCTGCCAGTGGCGATAAGTCGTGTCTTACCGGGTTGGACTCAAGACGATAGTTACCGGATAAG
GCGCAGCGGTCGGGCTGAACGGGGGGTTCGTGCACACAGCCCAGCTTGGAGCGAACGACCTACACCGAAC
TGAGATACCTACAGCGTGAGCTATGAGAAAGCGCCACGCTTCCCGAAGGGAGAAAGGCGGACAGGTATCC
GGTAAGCGGCAGGGTCGGAACAGGAGAGCGCACGAGGGAGCTTCCAGGGGGAAACGCCTGGTATCTTTAT
AGTCCTGTCGGGTTTCGCCACCTCTGACTTGAGCGTCGATTTTTGTGATGCTCGTCAGGGGGGCGGAGCC
TATGGAAAAACGCCAGCAACGCGGCCTTTTTACGGTTCCTGGCCTTTTGCTGGCCTTTTGCTCACATGTT
CTTTCCTGCGTTATCCCCTGATTCTGTGGATAACCGTATTACCGCCTTTGAGTGAGCTGATACCGCTCGC
CGCAGCCGAACGACCGAGCGCAGCGAGTCAGTGAGCGAGGAAGCGGAAGAGCGCCTGATGCGGTATTTTC
TCCTTACGCATCTGTGCGGTATTTCACACCGCATATATGGTGCACTCTCAGTACAATCTGCTCTGATGCC
GCATAGTTAAGCCAGTATACACTCCGCTATCGCTACGTGACTGGGTCATGGCTGCGCCCCGACACCCGCC
AACACCCGCTGACGCGCCCTGACGGGCTTGTCTGCTCCCGGCATCCGCTTACAGACAAGCTGTGACCGTC
TCCGGGAGCTGCATGTGTCAGAGGTTTTCACCGTCATCACCGAAACGCGCGAGGCAGCTGCGGTAAAGCT
CATCAGCGTGGTCGTGAAGCGATTCACAGATGTCTGCCTGTTCATCCGCGTCCAGCTCGTTGAGTTTCTC
CAGAAGCGTTAATGTCTGGCTTCTGATAAAGCGGGCCATGTTAAGGGCGGTTTTTTCCTGTTTGGTCACT
GATGCCTCCGTGTAAGGGGGATTTCTGTTCATGGGGGTAATGATACCGATGAAACGAGAGAGGATGCTCA
CGATACGGGTTACTGATGATGAACATGCCCGGTTACTGGAACGTTGTGAGGGTAAACAACTGGCGGTATG
GATGCGGCGGGACCAGAGAAAAATCACTCAGGGTCAATGCCAGCGCTTCGTTAATACAGATGTAGGTGTT
CCACAGGGTAGCCAGCAGCATCCTGCGATGCAGATCCGGAACATAATGGTGCAGGGCGCTGACTTCCGCG
TTTCCAGACTTTACGAAACACGGAAACCGAAGACCATTCATGTTGTTGCTCAGGTCGCAGACGTTTTGCA
GCAGCAGTCGCTTCACGTTCGCTCGCGTATCGGTGATTCATTCTGCTAACCAGTAAGGCAACCCCGCCAG
CCTAGCCGGGTCCTCAACGACAGGAGCACGATCATGCGCACCCGTGGCCAGGACCCAACGCTGCCCGAGA
TGCGCCGCGTGCGGCTGCTGGAGATGGCGGACGCGATGGATATGTTCTGCCAAGGGTTGGTTTGCGCATT
CACAGTTCTCCGCAAGAATTGATTGGCTCCAATTCTTGGAGTGGTGAATCCGTTAGCGAGGTGCCGCCGG
CTTCCATTCAGGTCGAGGTGGCCCGGCTCCATGCACCGCGACGCAACGCGGGGAGGCAGACAAGGTATAG
GGCGGCGCCTACAATCCATGCCAACCCGTTCCATGTGCTCGCCGAGGCGGCATAAATCGCCGTGACGATC
AGCGGTCCAGTGATCGAAGTTAGGCTGGTAAGAGCCGCGAGCGATCCTTGAAGCTGTCCCTGATGGTCGT
CATCTACCTGCCTGGACAGCATGGCCTGCAACGCGGGCATCCCGATGCCGCCGGAAGCGAGAAGAATCAT
AATGGGGAAGGCCATCCAGCCTCGCGTCGCGAACGCCAGCAAGACGTAGCCCAGCGCGTCGGCCGCCATG
CCGGCGATAATGGCCTGCTTCTCGCCGAAACGTTTGGTGGCGGGACCAGTGACGAAGGCTTGAGCGAGGG
CGTGCAAGATTCCGAATACCGCAAGCGACAGGCCGATCATCGTCGCGCTCCAGCGAAAGCGGTCCTCGCC
GAAAATGACCCAGAGCGCTGCCGGCACCTGTCCTACGAGTTGCATGATAAAGAAGACAGTCATAAGTGCG
GCGACGATAGTCATGCCCCGCGCCCACCGGAAGGAGCTGACTGGGTTGAAGGCTCTCAAGGGCATCGGTC
GAGATCCCGGTGCCTAATGAGTGAGCTAACTTACATTAATTGCGTTGCGCTCACTGCCCGCTTTCCAGTC
GGGAAACCTGTCGTGCCAGCTGCATTAATGAATCGGCCAACGCGCGGGGAGAGGCGGTTTGCGTATTGGG
CGCCAGGGTGGTTTTTCTTTTCACCAGTGAGACGGGCAACAGCTGATTGCCCTTCACCGCCTGGCCCTGA
GAGAGTTGCAGCAAGCGGTCCACGCTGGTTTGCCCCAGCAGGCGAAAATCCTGTTTGATGGTGGTTAACG
GCGGGATATAACATGAGCTGTCTTCGGTATCGTCGTATCCCACTACCGAGATATCCGCACCAACGCGCAG
CCCGGACTCGGTAATGGCGCGCATTGCGCCCAGCGCCATCTGATCGTTGGCAACCAGCATCGCAGTGGGA
ACGATGCCCTCATTCAGCATTTGCATGGTTTGTTGAAAACCGGACATGGCACTCCAGTCGCCTTCCCGTT
CCGCTATCGGCTGAATTTGATTGCGAGTGAGATATTTATGCCAGCCAGCCAGACGCAGACGCGCCGAGAC
AGAACTTAATGGGCCCGCTAACAGCGCGATTTGCTGGTGACCCAATGCGACCAGATGCTCCACGCCCAGT
CGCGTACCGTCTTCATGGGAGAAAATAATACTGTTGATGGGTGTCTGGTCAGAGACATCAAGAAATAACG
CCGGAACATTAGTGCAGGCAGCTTCCACAGCAATGGCATCCTGGTCATCCAGCGGATAGTTAATGATCAG
CCCACTGACGCGTTGCGCGAGAAGATTGTGCACCGCCGCTTTACAGGCTTCGACGCCGCTTCGTTCTACC
ATCGACACCACCACGCTGGCACCCAGTTGATCGGCGCGAGATTTAATCGCCGCGACAATTTGCGACGGCG
CGTGCAGGGCCAGACTGGAGGTGGCAACGCCAATCAGCAACGACTGTTTGCCCGCCAGTTGTTGTGCCAC
GCGGTTGGGAATGTAATTCAGCTCCGCCATCGCCGCTTCCACTTTTTCCCGCGTTTTCGCAGAAACGTGG
CTGGCCTGGTTCACCACGCGGGAAACGGTCTGATAAGAGACACCGGCATACTCTGCGACATCGTATAACG
TTACTGGTTTCACATTCACCACCCTGAATTGACTCTCTTCCGGGCGCTATCATGCCATACCGCGAAAGGT
TTTGCGCCATTCGATGGTGTCCGGGATCTCGACGCTCTCCCTTATGCGACTCCTGCATTAGGAAGCAGCC
CAGTAGTAGGTTGAGGCCGTTGAGCACCGCCGCCGCAAGGAATGGTGCATGCAAGGAGATGGCGCCCAAC
AGTCCCCCGGCCACGGGGCCTGCCACCATACCCACGCCGAAACAAGCGCTCATGAGCCCGAAGTGGCGAG
CCCGATCTTCCCCATCGGTGATGTCGGCGATATAGGCGCCAGCAACCGCACCTGTGGCGCCGGTGATGCC
GGCCACGATGCGTCCGGCGTAGAGGATCGAGATCTCGATCCCGCGAAATTAATACGACTCACTATAGGGG
AATTGTGAGCGGATAACAATTCCCCTCTAGAAATAATTTTGTTTAACTTTAAGAAGGAGATATACCATGG
GCAGCAGCCATCATCATCATCATCACAGCAGCGGCCTGGTGCCGCGCGGCAGCCATATGCGTAAAATGAC
CATGATTACGGATTCACTGGCCGTCGCCCGCACCGATCGCCCTTCCCAACAGTTGCGCAGCCTGAATGGC
GAATGGCGCTTTGCCTGGTTTCCGGCACCAGAAGCGGTGCCGGAAAGCTGGCTGGAGTGCGATCTTCCTG
AGGCCGATACTGTCGTCGTCCCCTCAAACTGGCAGATGCACGGTTACGATGCGCCCATCTACACCAACGT
GACCTATCCCATTACGGTCAATCCGCCGTTTGTTCCCACGGAGAATCCGACGGGTTGTTACTCGCTCACA
TTTAATGTTGATGAAAGCTGGCTACAGGAAGGCCAGACGCGAATTATTTTTGATGGCGTTAACTCGGCGT
TTCATCTGTGGTGCAACGGGCGCTGGGTCGGTTACGGCCAGGACAGTCGTTTGCCGTCTGAATTTGACCT
GAGCGCATTTTTACGCGCCGGAGAAAACCGCCTCGCGGTGATGGTGCTGCGCTGGAGTGACGGCAGTTAT
CTGGAAGATCAGGATATGTGGCGGATGAGCGGCATTTTCCGTGACGTCTCGTTGCTGCATAAACCGACTA
CACAAATCAGCGATTTCCATGTTGCCACTCGCTTTAATGATGATTTCAGCCGCGCTGTACTGGAGGCTGA
AGTTCAGATGTGCGGCGAGTTGCGTGACTACCTACGGGTAACAGTTTCTTTATGGCAGGGTGAAACGCAG
GTCGCCAGCGGCACCGCGCCTTTCGGCGGTGAAATTATCGATGAGCGTGGTGGTTATGCCGATCGCGTCA
CACTACGTCTGAACGTCGAAAACCCGAAACTGTGGAGCGCCGAAATCCCGAATCTCTATCGTGCGGTGGT
TGAACTGCACACCGCCGACGGCACGCTGATTGAAGCAGAAGCCTGCGATGTCGGTTTCCGCGAGGTGCGG
ATTGAAAATGGTCTGCTGCTGCTGAACGGCAAGCCGTTGCTGATTCGAGGCGTTAACCGTCACGAGCATC
ATCCTCTGCATGGTCAGGTCATGGATGAGCAGACGATGGTGCAGGATATCCTGCTGATGAAGCAGAACAA
CTTTAACGCCGTGCGCTGTTCGCATTATCCGAACCATCCGCTGTGGTACACGCTGTGCGACCGCTACGGC
CTGTATGTGGTGGATGAAGCCAATATTGAAACCCACGGCATGGTGCCAATGAATCGTCTGACCGATGATC
CGCGCTGGCTACCGGCGATGAGCGAACGCGTAACGCGAATGGTGCAGCGCGATCGTAATCACCCGAGTGT
GATCATCTGGTCGCTGGGGAATGAATCAGGCCACGGCGCTAATCACGACGCGCTGTATCGCTGGATCAAA
TCTGTCGATCCTTCCCGCCCGGTGCAGTATGAAGGCGGCGGAGCCGACACCACGGCCACCGATATTATTT
GCCCGATGTACGCGCGCGTGGATGAAGACCAGCCCTTCCCGGCTGTGCCGAAATGGTCCATCAAAAAATG
GCTTTCGCTACCTGGAGAGACGCGCCCGCTGATCCTTTGCGAATACGCCCACGCGATGGGTAACAGTCTT
GGCGGTTTCGCTAAATACTGGCAGGCGTTTCGTCAGTATCCCCGTTTACAGGGCGGCTTCGTCTGGGACT
GGGTGGATCAGTCGCTGATTAAATATGATGAAAACGGCAACCCGTGGTCGGCTTACGGCGGTGATTTTGG
CGATACGCCGAACGATCGCCAGTTCTGTATGAACGGTCTGGTCTTTGCCGACCGCACGCCGCATCCAGCG
CTGACGGAAGCAAAACACCAGCAGCAGTTTTTCCAGTTCCGTTTATCCGGGCAAACCATCGAAGTGACCA
GCGAATACCTGTTCCGTCATAGCGATAACGAGCTCCTGCACTGGATGGTGGCGCTGGATGGTAAGCCGCT
GGCAAGCGGTGAAGTGCCTCTGGATGTCGCTCCACAAGGTAAACAGTTGATTGAACTGCCTGAACTACCG
CAGCCGGAGAGCGCCGGGCAACTCTGGCTCACAGTACGCGTAGTGCAACCGAACGCGACCGCATGGTCAG
AAGCCGGGCACATCAGCGCCTGGCAGCAGTGGCGTCTGGCGGAAAACCTCAGTGTGACGCTCCCCGCCGC
GTCCCACGCCATCCCGCATCTGACCACCAGCGAAATGGATTTTTGCATCGAGCTGGGTAATAAGCGTTGG
CAATTTAACCGCCAGTCAGGCTTTCTTTCACAGATGTGGATTGGCGATAAAAAACAACTGCTGACGCCGC
TGCGCGATCAGTTCACCCGTGCACCGCTGGATAACGACATTGGCGTAAGTGAAGCGACCCGCATTGACCC
TAACGCCTGGGTCGAACGCTGGAAGGCGGCGGGCCATTACCAGGCCGAAGCAGCGTTGTTGCAGTGCACG
GCAGATACACTTGCTGATGCGGTGCTGATTACGACCGCTCACGCGTGGCAGCATCAGGGGAAAACCTTAT
TTATCAGCCGGAAAACCTACCGGATTGATGGTAGTGGTCAAATGGCGATTACCGTTGATGTTGAAGTGGC
GAGCGATACACCGCATCCGGCGCGGATTGGCCTGAACTGCCAGCTGGCGCAGGTAGCAGAGCGGGTAAAC
TGGCTCGGATTAGGGCCGCAAGAAAACTATCCCGACCGCCTTACTGCCGCCTGTTTTGACCGCTGGGATC
TGCCATTGTCAGACATGTATACCCCGTACGTCTTCCCGAGCGAAAACGGTCTGCGCTGCGGGACGCGCGA
ATTGAATTATGGCCCACACCAGTGGCGCGGCGACTTCCAGTTCAACATCAGCCGCTACAGTCAACAGCAA
CTGATGGAAACCAGCCATCGCCATCTGCTGCACGCGGAAGAAGGCACATGGCTGAATATCGACGGTTTCC
ATATGGGGATTGGTGGCGACGACTCCTGGAGCCCGTCAGTATCGGCGGAATTCCAGCTGAGCGCCGGTCG
CTACCATTACCAGTTGGTCTGGTGTCAAAAATAATAACTAGCATAACCCCTTGGGGCCTCTAAATAGCAT
AACCCCTTGGGGCCTCTAAACGGGTCTTGAGGGGTTTTTTGCTGAAAGGAGGAACTATATCCGGATATCC
CGCAAGAGGCCCGGCAGTACCGGCATAACCAAGCCTATGCCTACAGCATCCAGGGTGACGGTGCCGAGGA
TGACGATGAGCGCATTGTTAGATTTCATACACGGTGCCTGACTGCGTTAGCAATTTAACTGTGATAAACT
ACCGCATTAAAGCTTATCGATGATAAGCTGTCAAACATGAGAA
