Features (pLannotate 1.2.2; 21 found; start..end, strand, type, name):
      1..19      +  promoter       T7 promoter: promoter for bacteriophage T7 RNA polymerase
     20..44      +  protein_bind   lac operator: The lac repressor binds to the lac operator to inhibit transcription in E. coli. This inhibition can be relieved by adding lactose or isopropyl-β-D-thiogalactopyranoside (IPTG). lac repressor encoded by lacI
     59..81      +  RBS            RBS: efficient ribosome binding site from bacteriophage T7 gene 10 (Olins and Rangwala, 1989)
    100..116     +  CDS            capTEV™ (fragment): composite tag for in vivo biotinylation, TEV protease cleavage, and 6xHis tagging
    127..144     +  CDS            thrombin site: thrombin recognition and cleavage site
    157..187     +  CDS            lacZα (fragment): LacZα fragment of β-galactosidase; lacZ fragment
    187..3135    +  CDS            lacZ: β-galactosidase; lacZ
   3136..3183    +  terminator     T7 terminator: transcription terminator for bacteriophage T7 RNA polymerase
   3206..3310    -  CDS            TcR (fragment): tetracycline efflux protein; tet; confers resistance to tetracycline
   3358..3386    -  promoter       tet promoter: E. coli promoter for tetracycline efflux protein gene
   3499..3603    +  promoter       AmpR promoter: bla
   3604..4464    +  CDS            AmpR: β-lactamase; bla; confers resistance to ampicillin, carbenicillin, and related antibiotics
   4635..5223    +  rep_origin     ori: high-copy-number ColE1/pMB1/pBR322/pUC origin of replication
   5409..5548    -  misc_feature   bom: basis of mobility region from pBR322
   5650..5841    -  CDS            rop: Rop protein, which maintains plasmids at low copy number; rop
   5858..6238    +  CDS            YPB1_ECOLX: Protein predicted: Swiss-Prot protein existence level 4. From Escherichia coli.
   6480..7104    -  CDS            TcR (fragment): tetracycline efflux protein; tet; confers resistance to tetracycline
   7119..7140    -  protein_bind   CAP binding site: CAP binding activates transcription in the presence of cAMP. E. coli catabolite activator protein
   7153..8235    -  CDS            lacI: lac repressor; lacI; The lac repressor binds to the lac operator to inhibit transcription in E. coli. This inhibition can be relieved by adding lactose or isopropyl-β-D-thiogalactopyranoside (IPTG).
   8236..8313    -  promoter       lacI promoter: lacI
   8321..8600    -  CDS            TcR (fragment): tetracycline efflux protein; tet; confers resistance to tetracycline
>Addgene plasmid #118815 | pDM_T7_HisLacZomega | addgene full sequence | sequence record 229806 | Addgene NGS Result
TAATACGACTCACTATAGGGGAATTGTGAGCGGATAACAATTCCCCTCTAGAAATAATTTTGTTTAACTT
TAAGAAGGAGATATACCATGGGCAGCAGCCATCATCATCATCATCACAGCAGCGGCCTGGTGCCGCGCGG
CAGCCATATGCGTAAAATGACCATGATTACGGATTCACTGGCCGTCGCCCGCACCGATCGCCCTTCCCAA
CAGTTGCGCAGCCTGAATGGCGAATGGCGCTTTGCCTGGTTTCCGGCACCAGAAGCGGTGCCGGAAAGCT
GGCTGGAGTGCGATCTTCCTGAGGCCGATACTGTCGTCGTCCCCTCAAACTGGCAGATGCACGGTTACGA
TGCGCCCATCTACACCAACGTGACCTATCCCATTACGGTCAATCCGCCGTTTGTTCCCACGGAGAATCCG
ACGGGTTGTTACTCGCTCACATTTAATGTTGATGAAAGCTGGCTACAGGAAGGCCAGACGCGAATTATTT
TTGATGGCGTTAACTCGGCGTTTCATCTGTGGTGCAACGGGCGCTGGGTCGGTTACGGCCAGGACAGTCG
TTTGCCGTCTGAATTTGACCTGAGCGCATTTTTACGCGCCGGAGAAAACCGCCTCGCGGTGATGGTGCTG
CGCTGGAGTGACGGCAGTTATCTGGAAGATCAGGATATGTGGCGGATGAGCGGCATTTTCCGTGACGTCT
CGTTGCTGCATAAACCGACTACACAAATCAGCGATTTCCATGTTGCCACTCGCTTTAATGATGATTTCAG
CCGCGCTGTACTGGAGGCTGAAGTTCAGATGTGCGGCGAGTTGCGTGACTACCTACGGGTAACAGTTTCT
TTATGGCAGGGTGAAACGCAGGTCGCCAGCGGCACCGCGCCTTTCGGCGGTGAAATTATCGATGAGCGTG
GTGGTTATGCCGATCGCGTCACACTACGTCTGAACGTCGAAAACCCGAAACTGTGGAGCGCCGAAATCCC
GAATCTCTATCGTGCGGTGGTTGAACTGCACACCGCCGACGGCACGCTGATTGAAGCAGAAGCCTGCGAT
GTCGGTTTCCGCGAGGTGCGGATTGAAAATGGTCTGCTGCTGCTGAACGGCAAGCCGTTGCTGATTCGAG
GCGTTAACCGTCACGAGCATCATCCTCTGCATGGTCAGGTCATGGATGAGCAGACGATGGTGCAGGATAT
CCTGCTGATGAAGCAGAACAACTTTAACGCCGTGCGCTGTTCGCATTATCCGAACCATCCGCTGTGGTAC
ACGCTGTGCGACCGCTACGGCCTGTATGTGGTGGATGAAGCCAATATTGAAACCCACGGCATGGTGCCAA
TGAATCGTCTGACCGATGATCCGCGCTGGCTACCGGCGATGAGCGAACGCGTAACGCGAATGGTGCAGCG
CGATCGTAATCACCCGAGTGTGATCATCTGGTCGCTGGGGAATGAATCAGGCCACGGCGCTAATCACGAC
GCGCTGTATCGCTGGATCAAATCTGTCGATCCTTCCCGCCCGGTGCAGTATGAAGGCGGCGGAGCCGACA
CCACGGCCACCGATATTATTTGCCCGATGTACGCGCGCGTGGATGAAGACCAGCCCTTCCCGGCTGTGCC
GAAATGGTCCATCAAAAAATGGCTTTCGCTACCTGGAGAGACGCGCCCGCTGATCCTTTGCGAATACGCC
CACGCGATGGGTAACAGTCTTGGCGGTTTCGCTAAATACTGGCAGGCGTTTCGTCAGTATCCCCGTTTAC
AGGGCGGCTTCGTCTGGGACTGGGTGGATCAGTCGCTGATTAAATATGATGAAAACGGCAACCCGTGGTC
GGCTTACGGCGGTGATTTTGGCGATACGCCGAACGATCGCCAGTTCTGTATGAACGGTCTGGTCTTTGCC
GACCGCACGCCGCATCCAGCGCTGACGGAAGCAAAACACCAGCAGCAGTTTTTCCAGTTCCGTTTATCCG
GGCAAACCATCGAAGTGACCAGCGAATACCTGTTCCGTCATAGCGATAACGAGCTCCTGCACTGGATGGT
GGCGCTGGATGGTAAGCCGCTGGCAAGCGGTGAAGTGCCTCTGGATGTCGCTCCACAAGGTAAACAGTTG
ATTGAACTGCCTGAACTACCGCAGCCGGAGAGCGCCGGGCAACTCTGGCTCACAGTACGCGTAGTGCAAC
CGAACGCGACCGCATGGTCAGAAGCCGGGCACATCAGCGCCTGGCAGCAGTGGCGTCTGGCGGAAAACCT
CAGTGTGACGCTCCCCGCCGCGTCCCACGCCATCCCGCATCTGACCACCAGCGAAATGGATTTTTGCATC
GAGCTGGGTAATAAGCGTTGGCAATTTAACCGCCAGTCAGGCTTTCTTTCACAGATGTGGATTGGCGATA
AAAAACAACTGCTGACGCCGCTGCGCGATCAGTTCACCCGTGCACCGCTGGATAACGACATTGGCGTAAG
TGAAGCGACCCGCATTGACCCTAACGCCTGGGTCGAACGCTGGAAGGCGGCGGGCCATTACCAGGCCGAA
GCAGCGTTGTTGCAGTGCACGGCAGATACACTTGCTGATGCGGTGCTGATTACGACCGCTCACGCGTGGC
AGCATCAGGGGAAAACCTTATTTATCAGCCGGAAAACCTACCGGATTGATGGTAGTGGTCAAATGGCGAT
TACCGTTGATGTTGAAGTGGCGAGCGATACACCGCATCCGGCGCGGATTGGCCTGAACTGCCAGCTGGCG
CAGGTAGCAGAGCGGGTAAACTGGCTCGGATTAGGGCCGCAAGAAAACTATCCCGACCGCCTTACTGCCG
CCTGTTTTGACCGCTGGGATCTGCCATTGTCAGACATGTATACCCCGTACGTCTTCCCGAGCGAAAACGG
TCTGCGCTGCGGGACGCGCGAATTGAATTATGGCCCACACCAGTGGCGCGGCGACTTCCAGTTCAACATC
AGCCGCTACAGTCAACAGCAACTGATGGAAACCAGCCATCGCCATCTGCTGCACGCGGAAGAAGGCACAT
GGCTGAATATCGACGGTTTCCATATGGGGATTGGTGGCGACGACTCCTGGAGCCCGTCAGTATCGGCGGA
ATTCCAGCTGAGCGCCGGTCGCTACCATTACCAGTTGGTCTGGTGTCAAAAATAACTAGCATAACCCCTT
GGGGCCTCTAAACGGGTCTTGAGGGGTTTTTTGCTGAAAGGAGGAACTATATCCGGATATCCCGCAAGAG
GCCCGGCAGTACCGGCATAACCAAGCCTATGCCTACAGCATCCAGGGTGACGGTGCCGAGGATGACGATG
AGCGCATTGTTAGATTTCATACACGGTGCCTGACTGCGTTAGCAATTTAACTGTGATAAACTACCGCATT
AAAGCTTATCGATGATAAGCTGTCAAACATGAGAATTCTTGAAGACGAAAGGGCCTCGTGATACGCCTAT
TTTTATAGGTTAATGTCATGATAATAATGGTTTCTTAGACGTCAGGTGGCACTTTTCGGGGAAATGTGCG
CGGAACCCCTATTTGTTTATTTTTCTAAATACATTCAAATATGTATCCGCTCATGAGACAATAACCCTGA
TAAATGCTTCAATAATATTGAAAAAGGAAGAGTATGAGTATTCAACATTTCCGTGTCGCCCTTATTCCCT
TTTTTGCGGCATTTTGCCTTCCTGTTTTTGCTCACCCAGAAACGCTGGTGAAAGTAAAAGATGCTGAAGA
TCAGTTGGGTGCACGAGTGGGTTACATCGAACTGGATCTCAACAGCGGTAAGATCCTTGAGAGTTTTCGC
CCCGAAGAACGTTTTCCAATGATGAGCACTTTTAAAGTTCTGCTATGTGGCGCGGTATTATCCCGTGTTG
ACGCCGGGCAAGAGCAACTCGGTCGCCGCATACACTATTCTCAGAATGACTTGGTTGAGTACTCACCAGT
CACAGAAAAGCATCTTACGGATGGCATGACAGTAAGAGAATTATGCAGTGCTGCCATAACCATGAGTGAT
AACACTGCGGCCAACTTACTTCTGACAACGATCGGAGGACCGAAGGAGCTAACCGCTTTTTTGCACAACA
TGGGGGATCATGTAACTCGCCTTGATCGTTGGGAACCGGAGCTGAATGAAGCCATACCAAACGACGAGCG
TGACACCACGATGCCTGCAGCAATGGCAACAACGTTGCGCAAACTATTAACTGGCGAACTACTTACTCTA
GCTTCCCGGCAACAATTAATAGACTGGATGGAGGCGGATAAAGTTGCAGGACCACTTCTGCGCTCGGCCC
TTCCGGCTGGCTGGTTTATTGCTGATAAATCTGGAGCCGGTGAGCGTGGGTCTCGCGGTATCATTGCAGC
ACTGGGGCCAGATGGTAAGCCCTCCCGTATCGTAGTTATCTACACGACGGGGAGTCAGGCAACTATGGAT
GAACGAAATAGACAGATCGCTGAGATAGGTGCCTCACTGATTAAGCATTGGTAACTGTCAGACCAAGTTT
ACTCATATATACTTTAGATTGATTTAAAACTTCATTTTTAATTTAAAAGGATCTAGGTGAAGATCCTTTT
TGATAATCTCATGACCAAAATCCCTTAACGTGAGTTTTCGTTCCACTGAGCGTCAGACCCCGTAGAAAAG
ATCAAAGGATCTTCTTGAGATCCTTTTTTTCTGCGCGTAATCTGCTGCTTGCAAACAAAAAAACCACCGC
TACCAGCGGTGGTTTGTTTGCCGGATCAAGAGCTACCAACTCTTTTTCCGAAGGTAACTGGCTTCAGCAG
AGCGCAGATACCAAATACTGTCCTTCTAGTGTAGCCGTAGTTAGGCCACCACTTCAAGAACTCTGTAGCA
CCGCCTACATACCTCGCTCTGCTAATCCTGTTACCAGTGGCTGCTGCCAGTGGCGATAAGTCGTGTCTTA
CCGGGTTGGACTCAAGACGATAGTTACCGGATAAGGCGCAGCGGTCGGGCTGAACGGGGGGTTCGTGCAC
ACAGCCCAGCTTGGAGCGAACGACCTACACCGAACTGAGATACCTACAGCGTGAGCTATGAGAAAGCGCC
ACGCTTCCCGAAGGGAGAAAGGCGGACAGGTATCCGGTAAGCGGCAGGGTCGGAACAGGAGAGCGCACGA
GGGAGCTTCCAGGGGGAAACGCCTGGTATCTTTATAGTCCTGTCGGGTTTCGCCACCTCTGACTTGAGCG
TCGATTTTTGTGATGCTCGTCAGGGGGGCGGAGCCTATGGAAAAACGCCAGCAACGCGGCCTTTTTACGG
TTCCTGGCCTTTTGCTGGCCTTTTGCTCACATGTTCTTTCCTGCGTTATCCCCTGATTCTGTGGATAACC
GTATTACCGCCTTTGAGTGAGCTGATACCGCTCGCCGCAGCCGAACGACCGAGCGCAGCGAGTCAGTGAG
CGAGGAAGCGGAAGAGCGCCTGATGCGGTATTTTCTCCTTACGCATCTGTGCGGTATTTCACACCGCAAT
GGTGCACTCTCAGTACAATCTGCTCTGATGCCGCATAGTTAAGCCAGTATACACTCCGCTATCGCTACGT
GACTGGGTCATGGCTGCGCCCCGACACCCGCCAACACCCGCTGACGCGCCCTGACGGGCTTGTCTGCTCC
CGGCATCCGCTTACAGACAAGCTGTGACCGTCTCCGGGAGCTGCATGTGTCAGAGGTTTTCACCGTCATC
ACCGAAACGCGCGAGGCAGCTGCGGTAAAGCTCATCAGCGTGGTCGTGAAGCGATTCACAGATGTCTGCC
TGTTCATCCGCGTCCAGCTCGTTGAGTTTCTCCAGAAGCGTTAATGTCTGGCTTCTGATAAAGCGGGCCA
TGTTAAGGGCGGTTTTTTCCTGTTTGGTCACTGATGCCTCCGTGTAAGGGGGATTTCTGTTCATGGGGGT
AATGATACCGATGAAACGAGAGAGGATGCTCACGATACGGGTTACTGATGATGAACATGCCCGGTTACTG
GAACGTTGTGAGGGTAAACAACTGGCGGTATGGATGCGGCGGGACCAGAGAAAAATCACTCAGGGTCAAT
GCCAGCGCTTCGTTAATACAGATGTAGGTGTTCCACAGGGTAGCCAGCAGCATCCTGCGATGCAGATCCG
GAACATAATGGTGCAGGGCGCTGACTTCCGCGTTTCCAGACTTTACGAAACACGGAAACCGAAGACCATT
CATGTTGTTGCTCAGGTCGCAGACGTTTTGCAGCAGCAGTCGCTTCACGTTCGCTCGCGTATCGGTGATT
CATTCTGCTAACCAGTAAGGCAACCCCGCCAGCCTAGCCGGGTCCTCAACGACAGGAGCACGATCATGCG
CACCCGTGGCCAGGACCCAACGCTGCCCGAGATGCGCCGCGTGCGGCTGCTGGAGATGGCGGACGCGATG
GATATGTTCTGCCAAGGGTTGGTTTGCGCATTCACAGTTCTCCGCAAGAATTGATTGGCTCCAATTCTTG
GAGTGGTGAATCCGTTAGCGAGGTGCCGCCGGCTTCCATTCAGGTCGAGGTGGCCCGGCTCCATGCACCG
CGACGCAACGCGGGGAGGCAGACAAGGTATAGGGCGGCGCCTACAATCCATGCCAACCCGTTCCATGTGC
TCGCCGAGGCGGCATAAATCGCCGTGACGATCAGCGGTCCAATGATCGAAGTTAGGCTGGTAAGAGCCGC
GAGCGATCCTTGAAGCTGTCCCTGATGGTCGTCATCTACCTGCCTGGACAGCATGGCCTGCAACGCGGGC
ATCCCGATGCCGCCGGAAGCGAGAAGAATCATAATGGGGAAGGCCATCCAGCCTCGCGTCGCGAACGCCA
GCAAGACGTAGCCCAGCGCGTCGGCCGCCATGCCGGCGATAATGGCCTGCTTCTCGCCGAAACGTTTGGT
GGCGGGACCAGTGACGAAGGCTTGAGCGAGGGCGTGCAAGATTCCGAATACCGCAAGCGACAGGCCGATC
ATCGTCGCGCTCCAGCGAAAGCGGTCCTCGCCGAAAATGACCCAGAGCGCTGCCGGCACCTGTCCTACGA
GTTGCATGATAAAGAAGACAGTCATAAGTGCGGCGACGATAGTCATGCCCCGCGCCCACCGGAAGGAGCT
GACTGGGTTGAAGGCTCTCAAGGGCATCGGTCGAGATCCCGGTGCCTAATGAGTGAGCTAACTTACATTA
ATTGCGTTGCGCTCACTGCCCGCTTTCCAGTCGGGAAACCTGTCGTGCCAGCTGCATTAATGAATCGGCC
AACGCGCGGGGAGAGGCGGTTTGCGTATTGGGCGCCAGGGTGGTTTTTCTTTTCACCAGTGAGACGGGCA
ACAGCTGATTGCCCTTCACCGCCTGGCCCTGAGAGAGTTGCAGCAAGCGGTCCACGCTGGTTTGCCCCAG
CAGGCGAAAATCCTGTTTGATGGTGGTTAACGGCGGGATATAACATGAGCTGTCTTCGGTATCGTCGTAT
CCCACTACCGAGATATCCGCACCAACGCGCAGCCCGGACTCGGTAATGGCGCGCATTGCGCCCAGCGCCA
TCTGATCGTTGGCAACCAGCATCGCAGTGGGAACGATGCCCTCATTCAGCATTTGCATGGTTTGTTGAAA
ACCGGACATGGCACTCCAGTCGCCTTCCCGTTCCGCTATCGGCTGAATTTGATTGCGAGTGAGATATTTA
TGCCAGCCAGCCAGACGCAGACGCGCCGAGACAGAACTTAATGGGCCCGCTAACAGCGCGATTTGCTGGT
GACCCAATGCGACCAGATGCTCCACGCCCAGTCGCGTACCGTCTTCATGGGAGAAAATAATACTGTTGAT
GGGTGTCTGGTCAGAGACATCAAGAAATAACGCCGGAACATTAGTGCAGGCAGCTTCCACAGCAATGGCA
TCCTGGTCATCCAGCGGATAGTTAATGATCAGCCCACTGACGCGTTGCGCGAGAAGATTGTGCACCGCCG
CTTTACAGGCTTCGACGCCGCTTCGTTCTACCATCGACACCACCACGCTGGCACCCAGTTGATCGGCGCG
AGATTTAATCGCCGCGACAATTTGCGACGGCGCGTGCAGGGCCAGACTGGAGGTGGCAACGCCAATCAGC
AACGACTGTTTGCCCGCCAGTTGTTGTGCCACGCGGTTGGGAATGTAATTCAGCTCCGCCATCGCCGCTT
CCACTTTTTCCCGCGTTTTCGCAGAAACGTGGCTGGCCTGGTTCACCACGCGGGAAACGGTCTGATAAGA
GACACCGGCATACTCTGCGACATCGTATAACGTTACTGGTTTCACATTCACCACCCTGAATTGACTCTCT
TCCGGGCGCTATCATGCCATACCGCGAAAGGTTTTGCGCCATTCGATGGTGTCCGGGATCTCGACGCTCT
CCCTTATGCGACTCCTGCATTAGGAAGCAGCCCAGTAGTAGGTTGAGGCCGTTGAGCACCGCCGCCGCAA
GGAATGGTGCATGCAAGGAGATGGCGCCCAACAGTCCCCCGGCCACGGGGCCTGCCACCATACCCACGCC
GAAACAAGCGCTCATGAGCCCGAAGTGGCGAGCCCGATCTTCCCCATCGGTGATGTCGGCGATATAGGCG
CCAGCAACCGCACCTGTGGCGCCGGTGATGCCGGCCACGATGCGTCCGGCGTAGAGGATCGAGATCTCGA
TCCCGCGAAAT
