>Addgene plasmid #118815 | pDM_T7_HisLacZomega | depositor partial sequence | sequence record 224522 | lacZ_ gene
ATGACCATGATTACGGATTCACTGGCCGTCGCCCGCACCGATCGCCCTTCCCAACAGTTGCGCAGCCTGA
ATGGCGAATGGCGCTTTGCCTGGTTTCCGGCACCAGAAGCGGTGCCGGAAAGCTGGCTGGAGTGCGATCT
TCCTGAGGCCGATACTGTCGTCGTCCCCTCAAACTGGCAGATGCACGGTTACGATGCGCCCATCTACACC
AACGTGACCTATCCCATTACGGTCAATCCGCCGTTTGTTCCCACGGAGAATCCGACGGGTTGTTACTCGC
TCACATTTAATGTTGATGAAAGCTGGCTACAGGAAGGCCAGACGCGAATTATTTTTGATGGCGTTAACTC
GGCGTTTCATCTGTGGTGCAACGGGCGCTGGGTCGGTTACGGCCAGGACAGTCGTTTGCCGTCTGAATTT
GACCTGAGCGCATTTTTACGCGCCGGAGAAAACCGCCTCGCGGTGATGGTGCTGCGCTGGAGTGACGGCA
GTTATCTGGAAGATCAGGATATGTGGCGGATGAGCGGCATTTTCCGTGACGTCTCGTTGCTGCATAAACC
GACTACACAAATCAGCGATTTCCATGTTGCCACTCGCTTTAATGATGATTTCAGCCGCGCTGTACTGGAG
GCTGAAGTTCAGATGTGCGGCGAGTTGCGTGACTACCTACGGGTAACAGTTTCTTTATGGCAGGGTGAAA
CGCAGGTCGCCAGCGGCACCGCGCCTTTCGGCGGTGAAATTATCGATGAGCGTGGTGGTTATGCCGATCG
CGTCACACTACGTCTGAACGTCGAAAACCCGAAACTGTGGAGCGCCGAAATCCCGAATCTCTATCGTGCG
GTGGTTGAACTGCACACCGCCGACGGCACGCTGATTGAAGCAGAAGCCTGCGATGTCGGTTTCCGCGAGG
TGCGGATTGAAAATGGTCTGCTGCTGCTGAACGGCAAGCCGTTGCTGATTCGAGGCGTTAACCGTCACGA
GCATCATCCTCTGCATGGTCAGGTCATGGATGAGCAGACGATGGTGCAGGATATCCTGCTGATGAAGCAG
AACAACTTTAACGCCGTGCGCTGTTCGCATTATCCGAACCATCCGCTGTGGTACACGCTGTGCGACCGCT
ACGGCCTGTATGTGGTGGATGAAGCCAATATTGAAACCCACGGCATGGTGCCAATGAATCGTCTGACCGA
TGATCCGCGCTGGCTACCGGCGATGAGCGAACGCGTAACGCGAATGGTGCAGCGCGATCGTAATCACCCG
AGTGTGATCATCTGGTCGCTGGGGAATGAATCAGGCCACGGCGCTAATCACGACGCGCTGTATCGCTGGA
TCAAATCTGTCGATCCTTCCCGCCCGGTGCAGTATGAAGGCGGCGGAGCCGACACCACGGCCACCGATAT
TATTTGCCCGATGTACGCGCGCGTGGATGAAGACCAGCCCTTCCCGGCTGTGCCGAAATGGTCCATCAAA
AAATGGCTTTCGCTACCTGGAGAGACGCGCCCGCTGATCCTTTGCGAATACGCCCACGCGATGGGTAACA
GTCTTGGCGGTTTCGCTAAATACTGGCAGGCGTTTCGTCAGTATCCCCGTTTACAGGGCGGCTTCGTCTG
GGACTGGGTGGATCAGTCGCTGATTAAATATGATGAAAACGGCAACCCGTGGTCGGCTTACGGCGGTGAT
TTTGGCGATACGCCGAACGATCGCCAGTTCTGTATGAACGGTCTGGTCTTTGCCGACCGCACGCCGCATC
CAGCGCTGACGGAAGCAAAACACCAGCAGCAGTTTTTCCAGTTCCGTTTATCCGGGCAAACCATCGAAGT
GACCAGCGAATACCTGTTCCGTCATAGCGATAACGAGCTCCTGCACTGGATGGTGGCGCTGGATGGTAAG
CCGCTGGCAAGCGGTGAAGTGCCTCTGGATGTCGCTCCACAAGGTAAACAGTTGATTGAACTGCCTGAAC
TACCGCAGCCGGAGAGCGCCGGGCAACTCTGGCTCACAGTACGCGTAGTGCAACCGAACGCGACCGCATG
GTCAGAAGCCGGGCACATCAGCGCCTGGCAGCAGTGGCGTCTGGCGGAAAACCTCAGTGTGACGCTCCCC
GCCGCGTCCCACGCCATCCCGCATCTGACCACCAGCGAAATGGATTTTTGCATCGAGCTGGGTAATAAGC
GTTGGCAATTTAACCGCCAGTCAGGCTTTCTTTCACAGATGTGGATTGGCGATAAAAAACAACTGCTGAC
GCCGCTGCGCGATCAGTTCACCCGTGCACCGCTGGATAACGACATTGGCGTAAGTGAAGCGACCCGCATT
GACCCTAACGCCTGGGTCGAACGCTGGAAGGCGGCGGGCCATTACCAGGCCGAAGCAGCGTTGTTGCAGT
GCACGGCAGATACACTTGCTGATGCGGTGCTGATTACGACCGCTCACGCGTGGCAGCATCAGGGGAAAAC
CTTATTTATCAGCCGGAAAACCTACCGGATTGATGGTAGTGGTCAAATGGCGATTACCGTTGATGTTGAA
GTGGCGAGCGATACACCGCATCCGGCGCGGATTGGCCTGAACTGCCAGCTGGCGCAGGTAGCAGAGCGGG
TAAACTGGCTCGGATTAGGGCCGCAAGAAAACTATCCCGACCGCCTTACTGCCGCCTGTTTTGACCGCTG
GGATCTGCCATTGTCAGACATGTATACCCCGTACGTCTTCCCGAGCGAAAACGGTCTGCGCTGCGGGACG
CGCGAATTGAATTATGGCCCACACCAGTGGCGCGGCGACTTCCAGTTCAACATCAGCCGCTACAGTCAAC
AGCAACTGATGGAAACCAGCCATCGCCATCTGCTGCACGCGGAAGAAGGCACATGGCTGAATATCGACGG
TTTCCATATGGGGATTGGTGGCGACGACTCCTGGAGCCCGTCAGTATCGGCGGAATTCCAGCTGAGCGCC
GGTCGCTACCATTACCAGTTGGTCTGGTGTCAAAAATAA
